>Addgene plasmid #146992 | pAc5.1B-lambdaN-HA-DmUPF1-S1121A-siRNAres-V5His6_N | depositor full sequence | sequence record 289439 | Full Sequence
CTTCAAGGAATTAATTCTATATTCTAAAAACACAAATGATACTTCTAAAAAAAATCATGAATGGCATCAA
CTCTGAATCAAATCTTTGCAGATGCACCTACTTCTCATTTCCACTGTCACATCATTTTTCCAGATCTCGC
TGCCTGTTATGTGGCCCACAAACCAAGACACGTTTTATGGCCATTAAAGCTGGCTGATCGTCGCCAAACA
CCAAATACATATCAATATGTACATTCGAGAAAGAAGCGATCAAAGAAGCGTCTTCGGGCGAGTAGGAGAA
TGCGGAGGAGAAGGAGAACGAGCTGATCTAGTATCTCTCCACAATCCAATGCCAACTGACCAACTGGCCA
TATTCGGAGCAATTTGAAGCCAATTTCCATCGCCTGGCGATCGCTCCATTCTTGGCTATATGTTTTTCAC
CGTTCCCGGGGCCATTTTCAAAGACTCGTCGGTAAGATAAGATTGTGTCACTCGCTGTCTCTCTTCATTT
GTCGAAGAATGCTGAGGAATTTCGCGATGACGTCGGCGAGTATTTTGAAGAATGAGAATAATTTGTATTT
ATACGAAAATCAGTTAGTGGAATTTTCTACAAAAACATGTTATCTATAGATAATTTTGTTGCAAAATATG
TTGACTATGACAAAGATTGTATGTATATACCTTTAATGTATTCTCATTTTCTTATGTATTTATAATGGCA
ATGATGATACTGATGATATTTTAAGATGATGCCAGACCACAGGCTGATTTCTGCGTCTTTTGCCGAACGC
AGTGCATGTGCGGTTGTTGTTTTTTGGAATAGTTTCAATTTTCGGACTGTCCGCTTTGATTTCAGTTTCT
TGGCTTATTCAAAAAGCAAAGTAAAGCCAAAAAAGCGAGATGGCAATACCAAATGCGGCAAAACGGTAGT
GGAAGGAAAGGGGTGCGGGGCAGCGGAAGGAAGGGTGGGGCGGGGCGTGGCGGGGTCTGTGGCTGGGCGC
GACGTCACCGACGTTGGAGCCACTCCTTTGACCATGTGTGCGTGTGTGTATTATTCGTGTCTCGCCACTC
GCCGGTTGTTTTTTTCTTTTTATCTCGCTCTCTCTAGCGCCATCTCGTACGCATGCTCAACGCACCGCAT
GTTGCCGTGTCCTTTATGCGTCATTTTGGCTCGAAATAGGCAATTATTTAAACAAAGATTAGTCAACGAA
AACGCTAAAATAAATAAGTCTACAATATGGTTACTTATTGCCATGTGTGTGCAGCCAACGATAGCAACAA
AAGCAACAACACAGTGGCTTTCCCTCTTTCACTTTTTGTTTGCAAGCGCGTGCGAGCAAGACGGCACGAC
CGGCAAACGCAATTACGCTGACAAAGAGCAGACGAAGTTTTGGCCGAAAAACATCAAGGCGCCTGATACG
AATGCATTTGCAATAACAATTGCGATATTTAATATTGTTTATGAAGCTGTTTGACTTCAAAACACACAAA
AAAAAAAATAAAACAAATTATTTGAAAGAGAATTAGGAATCGGACAGCTTATCGTTACGGGCTAACAGCA
CACCGAGACGAAATAGCTTACCTGACGTCACAGCCTCTGGAAGAACTGCCGCCAAGCAGAGAGAGAGAGA
AAAAGAGGGAGAGCAGCTTAGACCGCATGTGCTTGTGTGTGAGGCGTCTCTCTCTTCGTCTCCTGTTTGC
GCAAACGCATAGACTGCACTGAGAAAATCGATTACCTATTTTTTATGAATGAATATTTGCACTATTACTA
TTCAAAACTATTAAGATAGCAATCACATTCAATAGCCAAATACTATACCACCTGAGCGATGCAACGAAAT
GATCAATTTGAGCAAAAATGCTGCATATTTAGGACGGCATCATTATAGAAATGCTTCTTGCTGTGTACTT
TTCTCTCGTCTGGCAGCTGTTTCGCCGTTATTGTTAAAACCGGCTTAAGTTAGGTGTGTTTTCTACGACT
AGTGATGCCCCTACTAGAAGATGTGTGTTGCACAAATGTCCCTGAATAACCAATTTGAAGTGCAGATAGC
AGTAAACGTAAGCTAATATGAATATTATTTAACTGTAATGTTTTAATATCGCTGGACATTACTAATAAAC
CCACTATAAACACATGTACATATGTATGTTTTGGCATACAATGAGTAGTTGGGGAAAAAATGTGTAAAAG
CACCGTGACCATCACAGCATAAAGATAACCAGCTGAAGTATCGAATATGAGTAACCCCCAAATTGAATCA
CATGCCGCAACTGATAGGACCCATGGAAGTACACTCTTCATGGCGATATACAAGACACACACAAGCACGA
ACACCCAGTTGCGGAGGAAATTCTCCGTAAATGAAAACCCAATCGGCGAACAATTCATACCCATATATGG
TAAAAGTTTTGAACGCGACTTGAGAGCGGAGAGCATTGCGGCTGATAAGGTTTTAGCGCTAAGCGGGCTT
TATAAAACGGGCTGCGGGACCAGTTTTCATATCACTACCGTTTGAGTTCTTGTGCTGTGTGGATACTCCT
CCCGACACAAAGCCGCTCCATCAGCCAGCAGTCGTCTAATCCAGAGACCCCGGATCGGGGTACCAACATG
GACGCACAAACACGACGACGTGAGCGTCGCGCTGAGAAACAAGCTCAATGGAAAGCTGCAAACGGTGGAT
CTCCTCCACATATGGCTTACCCATACGATGTTCCAGATTACGCTCCTCCAAGCTTGAATTCTGCAGATAT
CATGAGCGTGGACACGTACGCGCCCAGCTCGGCGCTCTCGTTCCTGGACATGGACGACAACGAGCTGCTT
CCGGGAGCGGATACTCAACCCACGCAGTACGATTACCGCGACTTTACCATGCCCTCCACCTCGCAGAGCC
AGACCCAGAACGATCAGCTGGAGATTGCCCAACGCTGCTCTGCCGGAGACTCGCATCCACGACTGGCCAG
CATCACCAACGATCTGGCCGATCTGCAGTTCGAAGAGGAGGACGACGAGCCTGGCAGCTCGTATGTGAAG
GAGCTGCCGCCGCATGCGTGCAAGTATTGCGGCATCCATGATCCAGCCACGGTGGTCATGTGCAACAACT
GCCGCAAATGGTTTTGCAACGGTCGTGGAAGCACTTCCGGTTCGCACATCATCAACCATCTGGTGAGGGC
CAAGCATCGCGAGGTGACGCTCCACGGGGAAGGTCCCCTGGGCGAGACAATCCTGGAGTGCTACTCCTGT
GGTGTGCGCAACGTCTTTGTGCTGGGCTTCATTCCGGCCAAGGCCGATTCTGTGGTCGTGCTGCTCTGCC
GTCAGCCGTGTGCCGCCCAAAACTCCCTTAAAGACATGAACTGGGACCAGGAACAGTGGAAGCCTCTAAT
TGCAGACCGCTGCTTTTTGGCCTGGCTGGTAAAGCAACCCAGCGAACAGGGACAGCTGCGAGCTCGCCAA
ATCTCAGCCGCTCAGATCAACAAGCTGGAGGAGCTATGGAAGGAGAATATTGAGGCCACGTTTCAGGATC
TGGAGAAGCCAGGCATTGACTCGGAGCCAGCACATGTGCTACTCCGCTACGAGGATGGCTATCAGTACGA
GAAGACCTTTGGGCCGCTGGTCCGCCTTGAGGCCGAATACGACCAAAAACTGAAGGAGTCTGCCACGCAG
GAGAACATCGAAGTACGCTGGGACGTCGGCCTCAACAAAAAGACCATTGCCTACTTTACGCTGGCGAAGA
CCGATTCGGACATGAAGCTCATGCATGGCGACGAGCTGCGCCTGCATTATGTGGGCGAGCTGTACAATCC
GTGGAGCGAGATCGGCCACGTTATCAAGGTGCCGGACAATTTCGGCGATGACGTCGGCCTGGAGCTGAAA
TCCTCAACGAATGCCCCGGTTAAGTGCACCAGTAACTTTACGGTGGACTTCATCTGGAAGTGCACGTCAT
TTGATCGCATGACACGTGCTCTGTGCAAATTCGCCATCGATCGCAATTCAGTGTCGAACTTCATCTACTC
GCGCCTGTTGGGCCACGGTCGTGCGGATTCCAACGACGAGGTGCTGTTCCGCGGCCCACAACCCAAGCTC
TTCAGTGCCCCGCATCTGCCGGATTTGAATCGCAGCCAGGTGTATGCCGTGAAACACGCGCTTCAGCGTC
CGCTCTCGCTAATCCAAGGGCCGCCTGGCACGGGCAAAACCGTGACCTCGGCGACCATCGTTTACCAGCT
GGTCAAGCTCCATGGTGGCACAGTGCTGGTGTGCGCTCCCAGCAACACGGCCGTGGATCAGCTAACTGAG
AAGATCCACCGAACAAACCTTAAAGTGGTGCGTGTTTGCGCCAAGAGCCGTGAGGCCATCGATAGCCCGG
TAAGCTTCCTGGCGCTGCACAACCAAATCCGTAACATGGAGACCAACTCGGAGCTAAAGAAGCTGCAGCA
GCTGAAAGACGAGACCGGCGAGCTGAGCTCAGCAGACGAAAAGCGATACCGCAACCTGAAACGTGCCGCC
GAGAACCAACTGCTGGAGGCTGCCGACGTTATCTGCTGCACATGCGTAGGCGCCGGCGATGGTCGTCTAT
CGCGAGTCAAGTTCACCTCGATCCTGATCGATGAGTCTATGCAGTCGACGGAGCCGGAGTGCATGGTGCC
AGTGGTGCTGGGCGCTAAGCAGCTGATCCTCGTGGGCGATCACTGCCAGCTGGGACCGGTTGTTATGTGC
AAGAAAGCAGCTCGTGCCGGCCTCTCGCAAAGTTTGTTCGAGCGCCTGGTGGTTCTGGGCATCCGTCCGT
TCCGGCTGGAGGTGCAATATCGCATGCACCCCGAGCTGTCCCAGTTCCCGTCCAACTTCTTCTACGAGGG
ATCGCTGCAAAACGGCGTCTGCGCGGAGGATCGTCGCCTTAAGCTTGATTTCCCCTGGCCACAGCCGGAG
AGACCGATGTTCTTTCTGGTAACACAGGGACAGGAGGAGATTGCCGGCTCCGGCACCTCTTTCCTCAACC
GCACAGAGGCGGCCAACGTGGAAAAGATTACGACGCGATTCCTTAAGGCAGGCATCAAGCCGGAACAAAT
TGGAATCATCACGCCTTACGAAGGTCAGCGCGCTTACCTGGTGCAGTACATGCAATACCAGGGCAGCCTG
CACTCTCGTCTATACCAGGAGATCGAGATCGCCAGTGTGGACGCGTTCCAGGGACGTGAGAAGGACATCA
TTATCATGTCTTGCGTGCGATCTAACGAACGTCAAGGCATCGGCTTTTTGAACGACCCACGTCGCCTTAA
TGTTGCCCTTACACGGGCCAAGTTCGGGATCATCATTGTGGGCAATCCCAAAGTGCTCGCCAAGCAGCAG
CTGTGGAACCATCTGCTCAACTTCTACAAGGACCGTAAGGTGCTCGTCGAGGGATCTCTGAATAACCTTA
AGGAGTCGCTAATCCACTTCCAGAAGCCCAAAAAGCTTGTCAACAGCATGAACATTGGGGCACACTTTAT
GTCCACCATTATTGCCGATGCCAAGGAAGTGATGGTGCCAGGCTCCATTTACGACCGCAGTGGCGGTTAC
GGCCAAGGTCGCCAAATGGTGGGACAGTCAATGAATGGCGGACAGTACGGTGGCAGTGGAGGTGGTCCCT
ACGGAAACTCACCCCTCGGCTACGGTACTCCCAGCTCCAATTCCATGGTGGGCTTTGGCCTGGGCAACGG
AGGCAATGGCGCGGCCGGTGGCAACAACAACTTCGGAGGGGCTGAACCCAGTTGGGCGGCTGCCCACCTC
CACCACGACTCCATTGGCTATATATCCAACGAGCATGGAGCAGCAGCACTGGGCAACATGCCAGTTCCGG
TTGGCATGTTCATGAACATGAGCAATATTCCGCCGCGTTTCTACAACCAGCACCAGCAGGCGATCATGGC
GGTCAAGCAGAATCGCGCCATTCAACAACAGACGGGTAATTTCTCTCCCGGTAACTCGGGTCCTGGAGTC
ACTGGAGTCGGAGTCGGACGAAGCGCCACCCCAGGCGGCAATAAGAAGACCAACAAGCTGGGAAAATCGC
GCGTAACGGGCGGTGGAACTGGCGGGGCACCGCTAACACAAGGAAGCTCGGTATGCAATGCTGCTCCATA
CGCTCAGCACCCGATGCCTTTGTCGCTGCAGATGACCCAGCCCAGCGGATTTGCTCTGTCCCAGCAGCCG
GAACTTTCACAGGACTTTGGGCAAATATCGCAGATGGACGGTTTGCTATCCCAGGATGTTGCCTTTAACG
CGTCGGGCGAGCGGAGCTTGAATCAGTTCTCACAGCCTTATCGCTCGAGTCTAGAGGGCCCGCGGTTCGA
AGGTAAGCCTATCCCTAACCCTCTCCTCGGTCTCGATTCTACGCGTACCGGTCATCATCACCATCACCAT
TGAGTTTAAACCCGCTGATCAGCCTCGACTGTGCCTTCTAAGGCCTGAGCTCGCTGATCAGCCTCGATCG
AGGATCCAGACATGATAAGATACATTGATGAGTTTGGACAAACCACAACTAGAATGCAGTGAAAAAAATG
CTTTATTTGTGAAATTTGTGATGCTATTGCTTTATTTGTAACCATTATAAGCTGCAATAAACAAGTTAAC
AACAACAATTGCATTCATTTTATGTTTCAGGTTCAGGGGGAGGTGTGGGAGGTTTTTTAAAGCAAGTAAA
ACCTCTACAAATGTGGTATGGCTGATTATGATCAGTCGACCGATGCCCTTGAGAGCCTTCAACCCAGTCA
GCTCCTTCCGGTGGGCGCGGGGCATGACTATCGTCGCCGCACTTATGACTGTCTTCTTTATCATGCAACT
CGTAGGACAGGTGCCGGCAGCGCTCTGGGTCATTTTCGGCGAGGACCGCTTTCGCTGGAGCGCGACGATG
ATCGGCCTGTCGCTTGCGGTATTCGGAATCTTGCACGCCCTCGCTCAAGCCTTCGTCACTGGTCCCGCCA
CCAAACGTTTCGGCGAGAAGCAGGCCATTATCGCCGGCATGGCGGCCGACGCGCTGGGCTACGTCTTGCT
GGCGTTCGCGACGCGAGGCTGGATGGCCTTCCCCATTATGATTCTTCTCGCTTCCGGCGGCATCGGGATG
CCCGCGTTGCAGGCCATGCTGTCCAGGCAGGTAGATGACGACCATCAGGGACAGCTTCAAGGATCGCTCG
CGGCTCTTACCAGCCAGCAAAAGGCCAGGAACCGTAAAAAGGCCGCGTTGCTGGCGTTTTTCCATAGGCT
CCGCCCCCCTGACGAGCATCACAAAAATCGACGCTCAAGTCAGAGGTGGCGAAACCCGACAGGACTATAA
AGATACCAGGCGTTTCCCCCTGGAAGCTCCCTCGTGCGCTCTCCTGTTCCGACCCTGCCGCTTACCGGAT
ACCTGTCCGCCTTTCTCCCTTCGGGAAGCGTGGCGCTTTCTCAATGCTCACGCTGTAGGTATCTCAGTTC
GGTGTAGGTCGTTCGCTCCAAGCTGGGCTGTGTGCACGAACCCCCCGTTCAGCCCGACCGCTGCGCCTTA
TCCGGTAACTATCGTCTTGAGTCCAACCCGGTAAGACACGACTTATCGCCACTGGCAGCAGCCACTGGTA
ACAGGATTAGCAGAGCGAGGTATGTAGGCGGTGCTACAGAGTTCTTGAAGTGGTGGCCTAACTACGGCTA
CACTAGAAGGACAGTATTTGGTATCTGCGCTCTGCTGAAGCCAGTTACCTTCGGAAAAAGAGTTGGTAGC
TCTTGATCCGGCAAACAAACCACCGCTGGTAGCGGTGGTTTTTTTGTTTGCAAGCAGCAGATTACGCGCA
GAAAAAAAGGATCTCAAGAAGATCCTTTGATCTTTTCTACGGGGTCTGACGCTCAGTGGAACGAAAACTC
ACGTTAAGGGATTTTGGTCATGAGATTATCAAAAAGGATCTTCACCTAGATCCTTTTAAATTAAAAATGA
AGTTTTAAATCAATCTAAAGTATATATGAGTAAACTTGGTCTGACAGTTACCAATGCTTAATCAGTGAGG
CACCTATCTCAGCGATCTGTCTATTTCGTTCATCCATAGTTGCCTGACTCCCCGTCGTGTAGATAACTAC
GATACGGGAGGGCTTACCATCTGGCCCCAGTGCTGCAATGATACCGCGAGACCCACGCTCACCGGCTCCA
GATTTATCAGCAATAAACCAGCCAGCCGGAAGGGCCGAGCGCAGAAGTGGTCCTGCAACTTTATCCGCCT
CCATCCAGTCTATTAATTGTTGCCGGGAAGCTAGAGTAAGTAGTTCGCCAGTTAATAGTTTGCGCAACGT
TGTTGCCATTGCTGCAGGCATCGTGGTGTCACGCTCGTCGTTTGGTATGGCTTCATTCAGCTCCGGTTCC
CAACGATCAAGGCGAGTTACATGATCCCCCATGTTGTGCAAAAAAGCGGTTAGCTCCTTCGGTCCTCCGA
TCGTTGTCAGAAGTAAGTTGGCCGCAGTGTTATCACTCATGGTTATGGCAGCACTGCATAATTCTCTTAC
TGTCATGCCATCCGTAAGATGCTTTTCTGTGACTGGTGAGTACTCAACCAAGTCATTCTGAGAATAGTGT
ATGCGGCGACCGAGTTGCTCTTGCCCGGCGTCAACACGGGATAATACCGCGCCACATAGCAGAACTTTAA
AAGTGCTCATCATTGGAAAACGTTCTTCGGGGCGAAAACTCTCAAGGATCTTACCGCTGTTGAGATCCAG
TTCGATGTAACCCACTCGTGCACCCAACTGATCTTCAGCATCTTTTACTTTCACCAGCGTTTCTGGGTGA
GCAAAAACAGGAAGGCAAAATGCCGCAAAAAAGGGAATAAGGGCGACACGGAAATGTTGAATACTCATAC
TCTTCCTTTTTCAATATTATTGAAGCATTTATCAGGGTTATTGTCTCATGAGCGGATACATATTTGAATG
TATTTAGAAAAATAAACAAATAGGGGTTCCGCGCACATTTCCCCGAAAAGTGCCACCTGACGTCTAAGAA
ACCATTATTATCATGACATTAACCTATAAAAATAGGCGTATCACGAGGCCCTTTCGT
Features (pLannotate 1.2.2; 11 found; start..end, strand, type, name):
     56..2568    +  promoter       Ac5 promoter: Drosophila melanogaster actin 5C promoter
   2588..2653    +  CDS            N (fragment): REGN_LAMBD - Experimental evidence at protein level: Swiss-Prot protein existence level 1. Plays a role as a transcriptional antitermination factor that allows the virus to initiate its lytic phase. Activates expression of the delayed viral early genes by modifying host RNA polymerase (RNAP) into a form that is resistant to termination signals. This antitermination function requires the host NusA protein which serves to stabilize the interaction between antitermination protein N and host RNA polymerase. From Escherichia phage lambda (Bacteriophage lambda).
   2678..2704    +  CDS            3xHA (fragment): three tandem HA epitope tags
   2732..6271    +  CDS            Upf1: RENT1_DROME - Experimental evidence at protein level: Swiss-Prot protein existence level 1. RNA-dependent helicase and ATPase required for nonsense- mediated decay (NMD) of mRNAs containing premature stop codons. Is recruited to mRNAs upon translation termination and undergoes a cycle of phosphorylation and dephosphorylation; its phosphorylation appears to be a key step in NMD. The formation of an Upf1-Upf2-Upf3 surveillance complex is believed to activate NMD (By similarity). From Drosophila melanogaster (Fruit fly).
   6302..6343    +  CDS            V5 tag: epitope tag from simian virus 5
   6443..6577    -  polyA_signal   SV40 poly(A) signal: SV40 polyadenylation signal
   6600..6684    -  CDS            large T antigen (fragment): large T antigen from SV40 (simian virus 40)
   6685..7155    +  CDS            TcR (fragment): tetracycline efflux protein; tet; confers resistance to tetracycline
   7199..7787    -  rep_origin     ori: high-copy-number ColE1/pMB1/pBR322/pUC origin of replication
   7958..8818    -  CDS            AmpR: β-lactamase; bla; confers resistance to ampicillin, carbenicillin, and related antibiotics
   8819..8923    -  promoter       AmpR promoter: bla
