[The description below was written by a language model from this plasmid's Addgene catalogue record and pLannotate feature annotations shown in this document.]
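Description:
pAc5.1B-lambdaN-HA-DmUPF1-S1121A-siRNAres-V5His6_N is a 9,017-nt insect expression plasmid for producing a tagged, mutant form of Drosophila melanogaster UPF1 in fly cells. The catalogue lists the backbone as unknown, although the name points to a pAc5.1B-type vector. This fits the feature table, in which the Drosophila actin 5C (Ac5) promoter drives constitutive expression and an SV40 polyadenylation signal lies downstream. The plasmid is propagated in E. coli through a ColE1/pUC-type origin and selected with ampicillin via the bla gene and its promoter. The catalogue describes it as low copy, whereas the annotation labels the origin a high-copy type. Short fragments of a tetracycline resistance gene and SV40 large T antigen are also annotated. These appear to be non-functional backbone remnants.

The open reading frame begins with a fragment of the bacteriophage lambda N protein, followed by an HA epitope (annotated as a partial 3xHA match) and the Upf1 coding sequence. UPF1 is the RNA-dependent helicase and ATPase central to nonsense-mediated mRNA decay (NMD), and its activity is regulated by cycles of phosphorylation. The lambda N peptide is commonly used to tether a fusion protein to reporter mRNAs carrying BoxB hairpins, though the record does not state this use. The name indicates an S1121A substitution and an siRNA-resistant version of the coding sequence, which would suit complementation experiments after knockdown of endogenous UPF1. The record also notes one additional non-silent change, G995E, relative to the FlyBase reference. A V5 tag is annotated downstream of the insert, and the name implies a His6 tag that is not annotated. The record does not say whether these C-terminal tags are translated in frame with UPF1.
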