Addgene plasmid #146992: pAc5.1B-lambdaN-HA-DmUPF1-S1121A-siRNAres-V5His6_N
Purpose: Insect Expression of DmUPF1-S1121A-siRNAres
Depositing lab: Elisa Izaurralde. Depositing organization: Max Planck Institute for Developmental Biology.
Backbone
  Vector backbone: Unknown
  Vector type: Insect Expression
Growth in bacteria
  Bacterial resistance: Ampicillin, 100 μg/mL
  Growth temperature: 37°C
  Growth strain: DH5alpha
  Copy number: Low Copy
Gene/Insert
  Gene/Insert name: DmUPF1-S1121A-siRNAres
  Species: D. melanogaster (fly)
  Mutation: 1 non silent mutations: G995E compared to the sequence given by FlyBase no.: CG1559
  Entrez Gene: Upf1 (a.k.a. Dmel_CG1559, CG1559, Dm-Upf1, DmUpf1, Dmel\CG1559, UPF1, Upf1p, smg-2, upf1)
  Cloning method: Unknown
Terms and licenses: Academic/Nonprofit Terms; Industry Terms: Not Available to Industry
Depositor comments: Plasmids from this collection were made available to the research community and donated after the lab closed. Please note that the sequence provided by the depositing laboratory may be theoretical/predicted or based on Sanger sequencing results. There may be discrepancies between sequencing results obtained by Addgene and the depositor sequence. If an Addgene verified sequence is not available, please contact before placing your order to request that our lab fully sequence the plasmid.
How to cite: pAc5.1B-lambdaN-HA-DmUPF1-S1121A-siRNAres-V5His6_N was a gift from Elisa Izaurralde (Addgene plasmid # 146992 ; http://n2t.net/addgene:146992 ; RRID:Addgene_146992)
